>Addgene plasmid #56389 | mVenus-MyosinIIA-C-18 | depositor partial sequence | sequence record 87284 | insert sequence
GTGACCGCTCGAGCCGCTAGCGCTACCGGTCGCCACCATGGTGAGCAAGGGCGAGGAGCTGTTCACCGGG
GTGGTGCCCATCCTGGTCGAGCTGGACGGCGACGTAAACGGCCACAAGTTCAGCGTGTCCGGCGAGGGCG
AGGGCGATGCCACCTACGGCAAGCTGACCCTGAAGCTGATCTGCACCACCGGCAAGCTGCCCGTGCCCTG
GCCCACCCTCGTGACCACCCTGGGCTACGGCCTGCAGTGCTTCGCCCGCTACCCCGACCACATGAAGCAG
CACGACTTCTTCAAGTCCGCCATGCCCGAAGGCTACGTCCAGGAGCGCACCATCTTCTTCAAGGACGACG
GCAACTACAAGACCCGCGCCGAGGTGAAGTTCGAGGGCGACACCCTGGTGAACCGCATCGAGCTGAAGGG
CATCGACTTCAAGGAGGACGGCAACATCCTGGGGCACAAGCTGGAGTACAACTACAACAGCCACAACGTC
TATATCACCGCCGACAAGCAGAAGAACGGCATCAAGGCCAACTTCAAGATCCGCCACAACATCGAGGACG
GCGGCGTGCAGCTCGCCGACCACTACCAGCAGAACACCCCCATCGGCGACGGCCCCGTGCTGCTGCCCGA
CAACCACTACCTGAGCTACCAGTCCAAGCTGAGCAAAGACCCCAACGAGAAGCGCGATCACATGGTCCTG
CTGGAGTTCGTGACCGCCGCCGGGATCACTCTCGGCATGGACGAGCTGTACAAGTCCGGACTCAGATCTG
GCAGCGGTGGAGGCAGCGCATCCGGCGGAAGCGGAAGCGCTCAGCAGGCTGCAGACAAGTACCTCTATGT
GGATAAAAACTTCATCAATAACCCGCTGGCCCAAGCTGACTGGGCTGCCAAGAAGTTGGTATGGGTGCCT
TCCAGCAAGAATGGCTTTGAACCAGCCAGCCTCAAGGAGGAGGTGGGAGAAGAGGCCATTGTAGAGCTGG
TAGAGAATGGGAAGAAGGTGAAGGTGAACAAGGACGACATCCAGAAGATGAACCCACCCAAGTTCTCCAA
GGTGGAGGACATGGCAGAGCTCACGTGCCTCAACGAAGCTTCGGTGCTGCACAACCTCAAGGAGCGATAC
TACTCAGGGCTTATCTACACCTATTCAGGCCTGTTCTGTGTGGTCATCAACCCTTATAAGAACCTGCCCA
TCTACTCAGAGGAGATCGTGGAGATGTACAAGGGCAAGAAGAGGCACGAGATGCCACCCCACATCTACGC
CATCACAGATACTGCCTACCGGAGCATGATGCAGGACCGGGAAGATCAGTCCATCCTGTGCACGGGGGAG
TCTGGAGCAGGGAAGACAGAGAACACCAAGAAAGTCATCCAGTACCTGGCACATGTGGCCTCCTCACACA
AGAGCAAGAAGGACCAGGGGGAGTTGGAGCGGCAGCTGCTACAGGCCAACCCTATCCTAGAGGCCTTTGG
AAACGCCAAGACGGTGAAGAATGACAACTCCTCTCGATTCGGTAAATTCATTCGTATCAACTTTGATGTC
AATGGCTACATTGTTGGTGCCAACATTGAGACTTATCTTCTGGAGAAATCTCGTGCTATCCGCCAAGCCA
AAGAGGAGCGGACCTTCCACATCTTCTACTACCTGCTGTCTGGGGCCGGAGAACACCTGAAGACTGATCT
CCTGTTGGAGCCATACAACAAATACCGCTTCCTGTCCAACGGGCACGTCACCATCCCTGGGCAGCAGGAC
AAGGACATGTTCCAGGAGACAATGGAGGCCATGAGAATTATGGGTATCCCAGAGGATGAGCAGATGGGCT
TGCTGCGGGTCATCTCTGGGGTCCTTCAGCTTGGCAACATTGCCTTCAAGAAGGAGCGGAACACTGACCA
GGCGTCCATGCCGGACAACACAGCTGCTCAAAAGGTGTCCCACCTCCTGGGGATCAATGTGACCGACTTC
ACCAGAGGCATCCTCACCCCACGCATCAAGGTGGGCAGAGACTATGTGCAGAAGGCGCAGACTAAAGAGC
AGGCTGACTTTGCCATTGAGGCCTTGGCCAAGGCTACCTATGAGCGGATGTTCCGCTGGCTGGTGCTTCG
CATCAACAAAGCTCTGGACAAGACCAAGAGGCAGGGCGCCTCATTTATCGGGATACTGGACATCGCTGGC
TTTGAAATCTTTGATCTGAACTCCTTCGAGCAGCTGTGCATCAACTACACCAACGAGAAGCTGCAGCAGC
TGTTCAACCACACCATGTTCATCCTGGAGCAGGAGGAGTACCAGCGAGAGGGCATCGAGTGGAACTTCAT
CGACTTCGGCCTGGACCTGCAGCCCTGCATCGACCTCATTGAGAAGCCGGCGGGTCCCCCAGGCATCCTG
GCCCTGCTAGATGAGGAGTGCTGGTTTCCTAAGGCCACTGACAAGAGCTTCGTGGAGAAGGTGGTGCAGG
AGCAGGGCACCCACCCCAAGTTCCAGAAGCCCAAGCAACTGAAGGACAAGGCTGATTTCTGCATTATCCA
CTATGCCGGCAAGGTGGACTATAAAGCTGACGAGTGGCTGATGAAGAACATGGACCCCTTGAACGACAAC
ATCGCCACGCTGCTTCACCAGTCCTCAGACAAGTTTGTCTCTGAGCTGTGGAAGGATGTGGATCGGATCA
TTGGCTTGGACCAAGTGGCTGGAATGTCCGAGACAGCACTACCTGGTGCCTTCAAGACCCGGAAGGGCAT
GTTCCGTACTGTCGGACAGCTGTACAAGGAGCAGCTGGCCAAGCTCATGGCCACGTTGAGGAATACCAAC
CCCAACTTCGTGCGCTGCATCATTCCCAACCATGAGAAGAAGGCCGGCAAACTGGACCCGCACTTGGTGC
TGGACCAGCTGCGCTGCAATGGCGTCCTTGAGGGCATCCGGATCTGCCGCCAGGGCTTTCCCAACAGGGT
GGTCTTCCAGGAGTTCCGGCAGAGGTATGAGATCCTCACCCCCAACTCCATCCCGAAGGGCTTCATGGAT
GGCAAGCAAGCGTGTGTGCTCATGATCAAAGCCTTGGAGCTTGACAGCAACCTGTACCGCATCGGCCAGA
GCAAAGTGTTCTTCCGGGCAGGAGTGCTCGCCCACCTGGAGGAAGAGCGGGACCTGAAGATCACCGATGT
CATCATTGGCTTCCAGGCCTGCTGCAGGGGCTACCTGGCCAGGAAGGCCTTTGCCAAGAGGCAGCAACAG
CTGACCGCCATGAAGGTCCTACAGAGGAACTGTGCTGCGTACCTCAGGCTGCGCAACTGGCAGTGGTGGA
GGCTCTTCACCAAGGTCAAGCCCCTGTTGAACTCAATAAGACATGAGGATGAGCTGTTAGCCAAGGAGGC
GGAACTGACAAAGGTTCGAGAGAAACATCTGGCTGCAGAGAACAGGCTGACAGAGATGGAGACGATGCAG
TCTCAGCTCATGGCAGAGAAGCTGCAGCTTCAGGAGCAGCTGCAGGCGGAGACAGAGCTGTGTGCCGAGG
CTGAGGAGCTCCGGGCCCGTCTGACAGCGAAGAAGCAGGAGCTGGAGGAGATATGCCATGACCTGGAGGC
CAGGGTGGAGGAGGAGGAGGAGCGCTGCCAGTACCTGCAGGCCGAGAAGAAGAAGATGCAGCAGAACATC
CAGGAACTTGAGGAGCAGTTGGAGGAGGAGGAGAGCGCCCGGCAGAAGCTGCAGCTTGAGAAGGTGACCA
CCGAGGCCAAGCTGAAGAAACTGGAGGAGGACCAGATCATCATGGAGGACCAGAACTGCAAACTGGCCAA
GGAGAAGAAACTGCTGGAAGACAGAGTAGCTGAGTTCACTACCAACCTCATGGAAGAGGAGGAGAAGTCC
AAGAGCCTGGCCAAGCTCAAGAACAAGCACGAGGCAATGATCACCGACCTGGAAGAGCGCCTCCGTAGGG
AGGAGAAGCAGAGGCAGGAGTTGGAGAAGACCCGTCGCAAGCTGGAGGGAGACTCCACAGACCTCAGTGA
CCAGATTGCTGAGCTCCAGGCGCAGATAGCAGAGCTCAAGATGCAGCTGGCCAAGAAGGAGGAGGAGTTG
CAGGCTGCCTTGGCCAGAGTGGAAGAAGAAGCTGCTCAGAAGAATATGGCCCTGAAGAAGATCCGAGAAC
TGGAAACTCAGATATCTGAGCTCCAGGAGGACCTGGAGTCGGAGCGAGCCTCCAGGAATAAAGCCGAGAA
GCAGAAACGGGATCTGGGAGAGGAGCTGGAGGCGCTGAAGACAGAGCTGGAGGACACGCTGGACTCCACG
GCTGCCCAGCAGGAGCTGAGGTCGAAGCGTGAGCAGGAGGTGAGCATCCTGAAGAAGACTCTGGAGGACG
AGGCCAAGACCCATGAGGCCCAGATCCAGGAGATGAGGCAGAAGCACTCACAGGCTGTGGAGGAGCTGGC
AGATCAGTTGGAGCAGACGAAGCGGGTAAAAGCTACCCTTGAGAAGGCGAAGCAGACCCTGGAGAATGAG
CGGGGAGAGCTGGCCAATGAGGTGAAGGCCCTGCTGCAAGGCAAGGGCGACTCAGAGCACAAGCGCAAGA
AGGTGGAGGCGCAGCTGCAAGAACTGCAGGTCAAGTTCAGCGAGGGAGAGCGCGTGCGAACCGAACTGGC
CGACAAGGTCACCAAGCTGCAGGTTGAACTGGACAGTGTGACCGGTCTCCTTAGCCAGTCTGACAGCAAG
TCCAGCAAGCTTACGAAGGACTTCTCTGCGCTGGAGTCCCAGCTTCAGGACACACAGGAGTTGCTCCAGG
AGGAGAACCGGCAGAAGCTGAGCCTGAGCACCAAGCTCAAGCAGATGGAGGATGAGAAAAACTCCTTCAG
GGAGCAGCTGGAGGAGGAGGAGGAGGCCAAGCGCAACTTGGAGAAGCAGATCGCCACGCTCCATGCCCAG
GTGACCGACATGAAGAAGAAGATGGAGGACGGTGTAGGGTGCCTGGAGACTGCAGAGGAGGCGAAGCGGA
GGCTTCAGAAGGACTTGGAAGGCCTGAGCCAGCGGCTTGAGGAGAAGGTGGCTGCCTACGATAAGCTGGA
GAAGACCAAGACACGGCTGCAGCAGGAGCTGGACGACCTGCTGGTTGACCTGGACCACCAGCGGCAGAGC
GTCTCCAACCTGGAAAAGAAGCAGAAGAAGTTCGACCAGCTCCTAGCCGAGGAGAAGACCATCTCGGCCA
AGTATGCAGAGGAGCGTGACCGAGCTGAGGCTGAGGCCCGTGAGAAGGAGACAAAGGCGCTATCACTGGC
CCGGGCGCTTGAGGAGGCCATGGAGCAGAAGGCAGAGCTGGAGCGGCTCAACAAGCAGTTCCGCACGGAG
ATGGAGGACCTCATGAGCTCCAAGGATGACGTGGGCAAGAGTGTCCACGAGCTGGAGAAGTCCAAGCGGG
CCTTGGAGCAGCAGGTGGAGGAGATGAAGACCCAGCTGGAGGAGCTGGAGGATGAGCTGCAGGCCACGGA
GGATGCCAAGCTCCGCCTGGAGGTGAACCTGCAGGCCATGAAGGCCCAGTTTGAGCGGGATCTGCAGGGC
CGGGATGAACAGAGCGAGGAGAAGAAGAAGCAGCTGGTCAGACAGGTGCGGGAGATGGAGGCGGAGCTGG
AGGATGAGAGGAAGCAGCGCTCCATGGCCATGGCCGCACGCAAGAAACTGGAGATGGATCTGAAGGACCT
GGAGGCACACATTGACACAGCCAATAAGAACCGGGAAGAGGCCATCAAACAGCTGCGGAAGCTTCAGGCC
CAGATGAAGGACTGCATGCGGGAGCTGGACGACACGCGCGCCTCCCGGGAGGAGATCCTGGCGCAGGCCA
AGGAGAATGAGAAGAAGCTGAAGAGCATGGAGGCCGAGATGATTCAGCTGCAGGAGGAACTGGCAGCTGC
TGAGCGTGCTAAGCGTCAGGCCCAACAGGAACGGGACGAGCTGGCTGATGAGATCGCCAACAGCAGTGGC
AAAGGGGCCCTAGCATTAGAGGAGAAGCGGCGACTGGAGGCCCGCATTGCCCTGCTGGAGGAGGAGCTGG
AGGAGGAACAGGGCAACACGGAGCTGATCAACGATCGGCTGAAGAAGGCCAACCTGCAGATCGACCAAAT
AAACACCGACCTGAACCTGGAACGCAGCCACGCACAGAAGAATGAGAATGCGCGACAGCAGCTGGAACGC
CAGAACAAGGAGCTCAAGGCCAAGCTGCAGGAAATGGAGAGTGCTGTCAAGTCCAAATACAAGGCCTCCA
TCGCGGCCTTGGAGGCCAAAATTGCACAGCTGGAGGAACAGCTGGACAACGAGACCAAGGAGCGCCAGGC
AGCCTCCAAGCAGGTGCGCCGGACGGAGAAGAAGCTGAAGGACGTGCTGCTGCAGGTGGAGGACGAGCGG
AGGAACGCGGAACAGTTCAAGGACCAGGCTGACAAGGCGTCCACCCGCCTGAAGCAGCTTAAACGGCAGC
TAGAGGAGGCTGAAGAGGAGGCCCAGCGGGCCAATGCCTCACGCCGGAAGCTGCAGCGTGAGCTGGAAGA
TGCCACAGAGACCGCTGATGCTATGAACCGCGAGGTCAGCTCCCTGAAGAACAAACTGAGGCGTGGGGAC
CTGCCATTTGTCGTGACTCGCCGAATTGTTCGGAAAGGCACTGGCGACTGCTCAGACGAGGAGGTCGACG
GTAAAGCAGATGGGGCCGATGCCAAGGCAGCTGAATAGGAATTCTGCAGTCGACGGTACCGCGGGCCCGG
GATCCACCGGATCTAGATAACTGATCATAATCAGCCATACCAC
