>Addgene plasmid #56389 | mVenus-MyosinIIA-C-18 | addgene partial sequence | sequence record 119760 | EGFP-C 5'-CATGGTCCTGCTGGAGTTCGTG-3'
GTCCGGACTCAGATCTGGCAGCGGTGGAGGCAGCGCATCCGGCGGAAGCGGAAGCGCTCAGCAGGCTGCA
GACAAGTACCTCTATGTGGATAAAAACTTCATCAATAACCCGCTGGCCCAAGCTGACTGGGCTGCCAAGA
AGTTGGTATGGGTGCCTTCCAGCAAGAATGGCTTTGAACCAGCCAGCCTCAAGGAGGAGGTGGGAGAAGA
GGCCATTGTAGAGCTGGTAGAGAATGGGAAGAAGGTGAAGGTGAACAAGGACGACATCCAGAAGATGAAC
CCACCCAAGTTCTCCAAGGTGGAGGACATGGCAGAGCTCACGTGCCTCAACGAAGCTTCGGTGCTGCACA
ACCTCAAGGAGCGATACTACTCAGGGCTTATCTACACCTATTCAGGCCTGTTCTGTGTGGTCATCAACCC
TTATAAGAACCTGCCCATCTACTCAGAGGAGATCGTGGAGATGTACAAGGGCAAGAAGAGGCACGAGATG
CCACCCCACATCTACGCCATCACAGATACTGCCTACCGGAGCATGATGCAGGACCGGGAAGATCAGTCCA
TCCTGTGCACGGGGGAGTCTGGAGCAGGGAAGACAGAGAACACCAAGAAAGTCATCCAGTACCTGGCACA
TGTGGCCTCCTCACACAAGAGCAAGAAGGACCAGGGGGAGTTGGAGCGGCAGCTGCTACAGGCCAACCCT
ATCCTAGAGGCCTTTGGAAACGCCAAGACGGTGAAGAATGACAACTCCTCTCGATTCGGTAAATTCATTC
GTATCAA
