[The description below was written by a language model from this plasmid's Addgene catalogue record.]
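Description:
mVenus-MyosinIIA-C-18 is a mammalian expression plasmid built on the mVenus-C1 backbone (about 4.75 kb without the insert), a C1-style fluorescent protein fusion vector. It is maintained in E. coli as a high-copy plasmid under kanamycin selection. It also carries a neomycin resistance marker, so transfected mammalian cells can be selected with G418. The record provides catalogue fields only and no feature table, so the origins of replication and other backbone elements are not itemised. The listed SV40pA reverse sequencing primer does suggest that an SV40 polyadenylation signal lies downstream of the expression cassette.

The payload is mouse (M. musculus) myosin IIA, a non-muscle myosin II isoform, expressed from the CMV promoter, which gives strong constitutive transcription in most mammalian cell lines. The yellow fluorescent protein mVenus comes from the backbone and sits at the N-terminus of the myosin, so the insert is fused in frame after the fluorescent protein's C-terminal end. The "C-18" in the name probably refers to this C-type orientation and to a linker of 18 residues between the two proteins, but the record does not say so. The cloning method is recorded as unknown.

The construct serves as a fluorescent localisation marker for the cytoskeleton. Once expressed, the fusion protein should label myosin IIA-containing structures for fluorescence microscopy, including in live cells. The recorded excitation and emission peaks are 515 nm and 528 nm, which fit standard yellow fluorescent protein filter sets.
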