Addgene plasmid #56389: mVenus-MyosinIIA-C-18
Purpose: Localization: Cytoskeleton, Excitation: 515, Emission: 528
Depositing lab: Michael Davidson. Depositing organization: Florida State University, Tallahassee.
Backbone
  Vector backbone: mVenus-C1
  Backbone size w/o insert (bp): 4750
  Vector type: Mammalian Expression
  Selectable markers: Neomycin (select with G418)
Growth in bacteria
  Bacterial resistance: Kanamycin, 50 μg/mL
  Growth temperature: 37°C
  Growth strain: DH5alpha
  Copy number: High Copy
Gene/Insert
  Gene/Insert name: MyosinIIA (alt name: AJ312390)
  Species: M. musculus (mouse)
  Promoter: CMV
  Tag / fusion protein: mVenus (N terminal on backbone)
  Cloning method: Unknown
  Sequencing primers: 5′ CMV-F; 3′ SV40pA-R
Terms and licenses: Academic/Nonprofit Terms; Industry Terms
Depositor comments: . Excitation = 515; Emission = 528
How to cite: mVenus-MyosinIIA-C-18 was a gift from Michael Davidson (Addgene plasmid # 56389 ; http://n2t.net/addgene:56389 ; RRID:Addgene_56389)
